>Addgene plasmid #186454 | pTarget_PS_VA | addgene full sequence | sequence record 370296 | Addgene NGS Result
GCACGAGTGGGTTACATCGAACTGGATCTCAACAGCGGTAAGATCCTTGAGAGTTTTCGCCCCGAAGAAC
GTTTTCCAATGATGAGCACTTTTAAAGTTCTGCTATGTGGCGCGGTATTATCCCGTGTTGACGCCGGGCA
AGAGCAACTCGGTCGCCGCATACACTATTCTCAGAATGACTTGGTTGAGTACTCACCAGTCACAGAAAAG
CATCTTACGGATGGCATGACAGTAAGAGAATTATGCAGTGCTGCCATAACCATGAGTGATAACACTGCGG
CCAACTTACTTCTGACAACGATCGGAGGACCGAAGGAGCTAACCGCTTTTTTGCACAACATGGGGGATCA
TGTAACTCGCCTTGATCGTTGGGAACCGGAGCTGAATGAAGCCATACCAAACGACGAGCGTGACACCACG
ATGCCTGCAGCAATGGCAACAACGTTGCGCAAACTATTAACTGGCGAACTACTTACTCTAGCTTCCCGGC
AACAATTAATAGACTGGATGGAGGCGGATAAAGTTGCAGGACCACTTCTGCGCTCGGCCCTTCCGGCTGG
CTGGTTTATTGCTGATAAATCTGGAGCCGGTGAGCGTGGGTCTCGCGGTATCATTGCAGCACTGGGGCCA
GATGGTAAGCCCTCCCGTATCGTAGTTATCTACACGACGGGGAGTCAGGCAACTATGGATGAACGAAATA
GACAGATCGCTGAGATAGGTGCCTCACTGATTAAGCATTGGTAACTGTCAGACCAAGTTTACTCATATAT
ACTTTAGATTGATTTAAAACTTCATTTTTAATTTAAAAGGATCTAGGTGAAGATCCTTTTTGATAATCTC
ATGACCAAAATCCCTTAACGTGAGTTTTCGTTCCACTGAGCGTCAGACCCCGTAGAAAAGATCAAAGGAT
CTTCTTGAGATCCTTTTTTTCTGCGCGTAATCTGCTGCTTGCAAACAAAAAAACCACCGCTACCAGCGGT
GGTTTGTTTGCCGGATCAAGAGCTACCAACTCTTTTTCCGAAGGTAACTGGCTTCAGCAGAGCGCAGATA
CCAAATACTGTCCTTCTAGTGTAGCCGTAGTTAGGCCACCACTTCAAGAACTCTGTAGCACCGCCTACAT
ACCTCGCTCTGCTAATCCTGTTACCAGTGGCTGCTGCCAGTGGCGATAAGTCGTGTCTTACCGGGTTGGA
CTCAAGACGATAGTTACCGGATAAGGCGCAGCGGTCGGGCTGAACGGGGGGTTCGTGCACACAGCCCAGC
TTGGAGCGAACGACCTACACCGAACTGAGATACCTACAGCGTGAGCTATGAGAAAGCGCCACGCTTCCCG
AAGGGAGAAAGGCGGACAGGTATCCGGTAAGCGGCAGGGTCGGAACAGGAGAGCGCACGAGGGAGCTTCC
AGGGGGAAACGCCTGGTATCTTTATAGTCCTGTCGGGTTTCGCCACCTCTGACTTGAGCGTCGATTTTTG
TGATGCTCGTCAGGGGGGCGGAGCCTATGGAAAAACGCCAGCAACGCGGCCTTTTTACGGTTCCTGGCCT
TTTGCTGGCCTTTTGCTCACATGTTCTTTCCTGCGTTATCCCCTGATTCTGTGGATAACCGTATTACCGC
CTTTGAGTGAGCTGATACCGCTCGCCGCAGCCGAACGACCGAGCGCAGCGAGTCAGTGAGCGAGGAAGCG
GAAGAGCGCCTGATGCGGTATTTTCTCCTTACGCATCTGTGCGGTATTTCACACCGCAATGGTGCACTCT
CAGTACAATCTGCTCTGATGCCGCATAGTTAAGCCAGTATACACTCCGCTATCGCTACGTGACTGGGTCA
TGGCTGCGCCCCGACACCCGCCAACACCCGCTGACGCGCCCTGACGGGCTTGTCTGCTCCCGGCATCCGC
TTACAGACAAGCTGTGACCGTCTCCGGGAGCTGCATGTGTCAGAGGTTTTCACCGTCATCACCGAAACGC
GCGAGGCAGCTGCGGTAAAGCTCATCAGCGTGGTCGTGAAGCGATTCACAGATGTCTGCCTGTTCATCCG
CGTCCAGCTCGTTGAGTTTCTCCAGAAGCGTTAATGTCTGGCTTCTGATAAAGCGGGCCATGTTAAGGGC
GGTTTTTTCCTGTTTGGTCACTGATGCCTCCGTGTAAGGGGGATTTCTGTTCATGGGGGTAATGATACCG
ATGAAACGAGAGAGGATGCTCACGATACGGGTTACTGATGATGAACATGCCCGGTTACTGGAACGTTGTG
AGGGTAAACAACTGGCGGTATGGATGCGGCGGGACCAGAGAAAAATCACTCAGGGTCAATGCCAGCGCTT
CGTTAATACAGATGTAGGTGTTCCACAGGGTAGCCAGCAGCATCCTGCGATGCAGATCCGGAACATAATG
GTGCAGGGCGCTGACTTCCGCGTTTCCAGACTTTACGAAACACGGAAACCGAAGACCATTCATGTTGTTG
CTCAGGTCGCAGACGTTTTGCAGCAGCAGTCGCTTCACGTTCGCTCGCGTATCGGTGATTCATTCTGCTA
ACCAGTAAGGCAACCCCGCCAGCCTAGCCGGGTCCTCAACGACAGGAGCACGATCATGCGCACCCGTGGC
CAGGACCCAACGCTGCCCGAGATGCGCCGCGTGCGGCTGCTGGAGATGGCGGACGCGATGGATATGTTCT
GCCAAGGGTTGGTTTGCGCATTCACAGTTCTCCGCAAGAATTGATTGGCTCCAATTCTTGGAGTGGTGAA
TCCGTTAGCGAGGTGCCGCCGGCTTCCATTCAGGTCGAGGTGGCCCGGCTCCATGCACCGCGACGCAACG
CGGGGAGGCAGACAAGGTATAGGGCGGCGCCTACAATCCATGCCAACCCGTTCCATGTGCTCGCCGAGGC
GGCATAAATCGCCGTGACGATCAGCGGTCCAATGATCGAAGTTAGGCTGGTAAGAGCCGCGAGCGATCCT
TGAAGCTGTCCCTGATGGTCGTCATCTACCTGCCTGGACAGCATGGCCTGCAACGCGGGCATCCCGATGC
CGCCGGAAGCGAGAAGAATCATAATGGGGAAGGCCATCCAGCCTCGCGTCGCGAACGCCAGCAAGACGTA
GCCCAGCGCGTCGGCCGCCATGCCGGCGATAATGGCCTGCTTCTCGCCGAAACGTTTGGTGGCGGGACCA
GTGACGAAGGCTTGAGCGAGGGCGTGCAAGATTCCGAATACCGCAAGCGACAGGCCGATCATCGTCGCGC
TCCAGCGAAAGCGGTCCTCGCCGAAAATGACCCAGAGCGCTGCAGGCACCTGTCCTACGAGTTGCATGAT
CACTGATAGATACAAGAGCCATAAGAACCTCAGATCCTTCCGTATTTAGAGAAGTCATTTAATAAGGCCA
CTGTTAAAAGCCAGTATGTTCTCTAGTGTGGTTCGTTGTTTTTGCGTGAGCCATGAGAACGAACCATTGA
GATCATACTTACTTTGCATGTCACTCAAAAATTTTGCCTCAAAACTGGTGAGCTGAATTTTTGCAGTTAA
AGCATCGTGTAGTGTTTTTCTTAGTCCGTTATGTAGGTAGGAATCTGATGTAATGGTTGTTGGTATTTTG
TCACCATTCATTTTTATCTGGTTGTTCTCAAGTTCGGTTACGAGATCCATTTGTCTATCTAGTTCAACTT
GGAAAATCAACGTATCAGTCGGGCGGCCTCGCTTATCAACCACCAATTTCATATTGCTGTAAGTGTTTAA
ATCTTTACTTATTGGTTTCAAAACCCATTGGTTAAGCCTTTTAAACTCATGGTAGTTATTTTCAAGCATT
AACATGAACTTAAATTCATCAAGGCTAATCTCTATATTTGCCTTGTGAGTTTTCTTTTGTGTTAGTTCTT
TTAATAACCACTCATAAATCCTCATAGAGTATTTGTTTTCAAAAGACTTAACATGTTCCAGATTATATTT
TATGAATTTTTTTAACTGGAAAAGATAAGGCAATATCTCTTCACTAAAAACTAATTCTAATTTTTCGCTT
GAGAACTTGGCATAGTTTGTCCACTGGAAAATCTCAAAGCCTTTAACCAAAGGATTCCTGATTTCCACAG
TTCTCGTCATCAGCTCTCTGGTTGCTTTAGCTAATACACCATAAGCATTTTCCCTACTGATGTTCATCAT
CTGAGCGTATTGGTTATAAGTGAACGATACCGTCCGTTCTTTCCTTGTAGGGTTTTCAATCGTGGGGTTG
AGTAGTGCCACACAGCATAAAATTAGCTTGGTTTCATGCTCCGTTAAGTCATAGCGACTAATCGCTAGTT
CATTTGCTTTGACGAAAGGGCCTCGTGATACGCCTATTTTTATAGGTTAATGTCATGATAATAATGGTTT
CTTAGACGTCAGGTGGCACTTTTCGGGGAAATATGCGCGGAACCCCTATTTGTTTATTTTTCTAAATACA
TTCAAATATGTATCCGCTCATGAGACAATAACCCTGATAAATGCTTCAATAACATTGAAAAAGGAAGAGT
ATGAGTATTCAACATTTCCGTGTCGCCCTTATTCCCTTTTTTGCGGCATTTTGCCTTCCTGTTTTTGCTC
ACCCAGAAACGCTGGTGAAAGTAAAAGATGCTGAAGATCAGTTGGGT
Features (pLannotate 1.2.2; 8 found; start..end, strand, type, name):
    915..1503    +  rep_origin     ori: high-copy-number ColE1/pMB1/pBR322/pUC origin of replication
   1689..1828    -  misc_feature   bom: basis of mobility region from pBR322
   1930..2121    -  CDS            rop: Rop protein, which maintains plasmids at low copy number; rop
   2138..2518    +  CDS            YPB1_ECOLX: Protein predicted: Swiss-Prot protein existence level 4. From Escherichia coli.
   2760..3290    -  CDS            TcR (fragment): tetracycline efflux protein; tet; confers resistance to tetracycline
   3369..4282    -  CDS            Rep101 (fragment): RepA protein needed for replication with the pSC101 origin; rep101
   4376..4480    +  promoter       AmpR promoter: bla
   4481..744     +  CDS            AmpR (across the origin): β-lactamase; bla; confers resistance to ampicillin, carbenicillin, and related antibiotics
