[The description below was written by a language model from this plasmid's Addgene catalogue record and pLannotate feature annotations shown in this document.]
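Description:
pTarget_PS_VA is a small (about 4.6 kb) bacterial target plasmid built on the pET LIC (2A-T) backbone, with added sequences from pUC19, and catalogued as a CRISPR-type empty backbone. Its defining element is a protospacer that can be recognised by FnCas12a, the type V-A effector nuclease. That protospacer was not picked up as a feature in the automated annotation, so its position and its flanking PAM are not stated in the record. The plasmid was assembled by Gibson cloning and carries no expression insert.

Propagation in E. coli relies on a ColE1/pMB1-family origin accompanied by the rop gene and the pBR322 bom (basis of mobility) region. Rop restrains replication, consistent with the catalogue's low-copy designation. Selection is by ampicillin, through a β-lactamase gene driven by its native bla promoter. The annotation also detects partial coding sequences: a fragment of the tetracycline efflux gene, a fragment of the pSC101 Rep101 replication protein, and a predicted E. coli open reading frame. As fragments, the first two are unlikely to be functional, and the record does not explain why they are present; they may be filler or target sequence rather than working parts of the vector.

The associated work concerns spacer acquisition (adaptation) by type V-A and V-B CRISPR-Cas systems, so the plasmid most plausibly serves as the targeted DNA in assays where Cas12a interference against a matching protospacer is examined, although the record does not give the assay design.
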