Addgene plasmid #186454: pTarget_PS_VA
Purpose: (Empty Backbone) pTarget containing protospacer for FnCas12a targeting
Depositing lab: John van der Oost. Depositing organization: Wageningen University, Department Agrotechnology & Food Sciences. Publication: Adaptation by Type V-A and V-B CRISPR-Cas Systems Demonstrates Conserved Protospacer Selection Mechanisms Between Diverse CRISPR-Cas Types. Wu WY, Jackson SA, Almendros C, Haagsma AC, Yilmaz S, Gort G, van der Oost J, Brouns SJJ, Staals RHJ. CRISPR J. 2022 Aug;5(4):536-547. doi: 10.1089/crispr.2021.0150. Epub 2022 Jul 12. PubMed 35833800.
Backbone
  Vector backbone: pET LIC (2A-T)
  Modifications to backbone: Included sequences from puc19 plasmid. Contains protospacer for Cas12a targeting.
  Vector type: CRISPR
Growth in bacteria
  Bacterial resistance: Ampicillin, 100 μg/mL
  Growth temperature: 37°C
  Growth strain: DH5alpha
  Copy number: Low Copy
Gene/Insert
  Cloning method: Gibson Cloning
  Sequencing primers: 5′ GAGATTAGCCTTGATGAATTTAAGTTCATG
Terms and licenses: Academic/Nonprofit Terms; Industry Terms: Not Available to Industry
How to cite: pTarget_PS_VA was a gift from John van der Oost (Addgene plasmid # 186454 ; http://n2t.net/addgene:186454 ; RRID:Addgene_186454)
